Addgene plasmid #167827: miniTol2 x EF1a_EKAREN4(TA) + PGK-blast
Purpose: Control sensor for EKAREN4
Depositing lab: Hugo Snippert. Depositing organization: University Medical Centre Utrecht. Publication: Quantifying single-cell ERK dynamics in colorectal cancer organoids reveals EGFR as an amplifier of oncogenic MAPK pathway signalling. Ponsioen B, Post JB, Buissant des Amorie JR, Laskaris D, van Ineveld RL, Kersten S, Bertotti A, Sassi F, Sipieter F, Cappe B, Mertens S, Verlaan-Klink I, Boj SF, Vries RGJ, Rehmann H, Vandenabeele P, Riquet FB, Trusolino L, Bos JL, Snippert HJG. Nat Cell Biol. 2021 Apr;23(4):377-390. doi: 10.1038/s41556-021-00654-5. Epub 2021 Apr 1. PubMed 33795873.
Backbone
  Vector backbone: miniTol2 expression vector
  Backbone size w/o insert (bp): 3450
  Vector type: Mammalian Expression
  Selectable markers: Blasticidin
Growth in bacteria
  Bacterial resistance: Ampicillin, 100 μg/mL
  Growth temperature: 37°C
  Growth strain: NEB Stable
  Copy number: High Copy
Gene/Insert
  Gene/Insert name: EKAREN4(TA)
  Species: Synthetic
  Insert size (bp): 1950
  Mutation: K424P, K426W, T420A
  Promoter: EF1a
  Tag / fusion protein: nls localization motif (C terminal on insert)
  Cloning method: Ligation Independent Cloning
  Sequencing primers: 5′ TGGAATTTGCCCTTTTTGAG; 3′ AATGTTAACGACCGGt
Resource information
  A portion of this plasmid was derived from a plasmid made by: EKAREV (Komatsu et al.)
Terms and licenses: Academic/Nonprofit Terms; Industry Terms: Not Available to Industry
Depositor comments: We received EKAREV FRET biosensor from Matsuda-lab (Japan). We subsequently improved by insertion of a Turquoise2 synthetic DNA, including 169 silent mutations (reducing recombination) and adapted the sensor domain by point mutagenesis. The generation of stable cell lines using this plasmid requires the co-transfection of a transposase-expressing plasmid. The depositing lab recommends the use of Plasmid 158774.
How to cite: miniTol2 x EF1a_EKAREN4(TA) + PGK-blast was a gift from Hugo Snippert (Addgene plasmid # 167827 ; http://n2t.net/addgene:167827 ; RRID:Addgene_167827)
