[The description below was written by a language model from this plasmid's Addgene catalogue record and pLannotate feature annotations shown in this document.]
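Description:
miniTol2 x EF1a_EKAREN4(TA) + PGK-blast is a mammalian expression plasmid built on a miniTol2 transposon backbone, designed for stable genomic integration of a FRET biosensor. It is propagated in E. coli as a high-copy plasmid through a ColE1/pUC-type origin with ampicillin selection (AmpR). The backbone also carries an f1 origin and remnants of a lac/lacZα cloning region with flanking T7 and SP6 promoters. The Tol2 transposon ends are not called in the feature table, but the record notes that generating stable lines requires co-transfection of a separate transposase-expressing plasmid, consistent with cut-and-paste integration of the cargo.

The cargo consists of two expression units. The human EF-1α promoter drives EKAREN4(TA), a synthetic single-chain ERK activity reporter derived from EKAREV. Its annotated parts are the yellow acceptor YPet, a fragment of human PIN1 that serves as the phospho-Ser/Thr-Pro binding module, an unannotated stretch that presumably holds the linker and substrate region, and the cyan donor mTurquoise2. The record also lists a C-terminal nuclear localization motif, and the unit ends at an SV40 poly(A) signal. According to the depositor, the Turquoise2 sequence was resynthesized with many silent mutations to reduce recombination with the related YPet sequence, and the sensor domain was adapted by point mutagenesis. The listed mutations are K424P, K426W and T420A. The threonine-to-alanine change presumably removes the phospho-acceptor site, in keeping with the stated purpose as a control sensor for EKAREN4.

Downstream, a mouse PGK promoter paired with the bacterial EM7 promoter drives blasticidin S deaminase with a bGH poly(A) signal, allowing blasticidin selection of integrants. The associated work applied these sensors to single-cell ERK dynamics in colorectal cancer organoids.
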