Features (pLannotate 1.2.2; 24 found; start..end, strand, type, name):
    286..1448    +  promoter       EF-1α promoter: strong constitutive promoter for human elongation factor EF-1α
   1449..1473    +  misc_feature   MCS (fragment): pBluescript multiple cloning site
   1493..1515    +  misc_feature   MCS (fragment): multiple cloning site
   1554..2267    +  CDS            YPet: YPet is a basic (constitutively fluorescent) yellow fluorescent protein published in 2005, derived from Aequorea victoria. It has moderate acid sensitivity.
   2274..2435    +  CDS            PIN1 (fragment): PIN1_HUMAN - Experimental evidence at protein level: Swiss-Prot protein existence level 1. Peptidyl-prolyl cis/trans isomerase (PPIase) that binds to and isomerizes specific phosphorylated Ser/Thr-Pro (pSer/Thr-Pro) motifs (PubMed:21497122, PubMed:23623683, PubMed:29686383). By inducing conformational changes in a subset of phosphorylated proteins, acts as a molecular switch in multiple cellular processes (PubMed:21497122, PubMed:22033920, PubMed:23623683). Displays a preference for acidic residues located N-terminally to the proline bond to be isomerized. Regulates mitosis presumably by inter
   2859..3569    +  CDS            mTurquoise2: mTurquoise2 is a basic (constitutively fluorescent) cyan fluorescent protein published in 2012, derived from Aequorea victoria. It is reported to be a rapidly-maturing monomer with very low acid sensitivity.
   3652..3669    -  promoter       T7 promoter (fragment): promoter for bacteriophage T7 RNA polymerase
   3674..3808    -  polyA_signal   SV40 poly(A) signal: SV40 polyadenylation signal
   3859..4358    +  promoter       PGK promoter: mouse phosphoglycerate kinase 1 promoter
   4370..4417    +  promoter       EM7 promoter: synthetic bacterial promoter&nbsp
   4436..4834    +  CDS            BSD: blasticidin S deaminase; Aspergillus terreus BSD; confers resistance to blasticidin
   4888..5112    +  polyA_signal   bGH poly(A) signal: bovine growth hormone polyadenylation signal
   5381..5399    -  promoter       SP6 promoter: promoter for bacteriophage SP6 RNA polymerase
   5441..5457    -  protein_bind   lac operator: The lac repressor binds to the lac operator to inhibit transcription in E. coli. This inhibition can be relieved by adding lactose or isopropyl-β-D-thiogalactopyranoside (IPTG). lac repressor encoded by lacI
   5465..5495    -  promoter       lac promoter: promoter for the E. coli lac operon
   5510..5531    -  protein_bind   CAP binding site: CAP binding activates transcription in the presence of cAMP. E. coli catabolite activator protein
   5544..5636    -  CDS            lacI (fragment): lac repressor; lacI; The lac repressor binds to the lac operator to inhibit transcription in E. coli. This inhibition can be relieved by adding lactose or isopropyl-β-D-thiogalactopyranoside (IPTG).
   5819..6407    -  rep_origin     ori: high-copy-number ColE1/pMB1/pBR322/pUC origin of replication
   6578..7438    -  CDS            AmpR: β-lactamase; bla; confers resistance to ampicillin, carbenicillin, and related antibiotics
   7439..7543    -  promoter       AmpR promoter: bla
   7570..7620    +  misc_feature   bom (fragment): basis of mobility region from pBR322
   7648..8076    -  rep_origin     f1 ori (sequence partly withheld): f1 bacteriophage origin of replication; arrow indicates direction of (+) strand synthesis
   8080..8237    -  CDS            lacZα (fragment): LacZα fragment of β-galactosidase; lacZ fragment
   8240..2       +  promoter       T7 promoter (across the origin): promoter for bacteriophage T7 RNA polymerase
>Addgene plasmid #167827 | miniTol2 x EF1a_EKAREN4(TA) + PGK-blast | addgene full sequence | sequence record 330702 | Addgene NGS Result
GGGCGAATTGGGCCCAGAGGTGTAAAGTACTTGAGTAATTTTACTTGATTACTGTACTTAAGTATTATTT
TTGGGGATTTTTACTTTACTTGAGTACAATTAAAAATCAATACTTTTACTTTTACTTAATTACATTTTTT
TAGAAAAAAAAGTACTTTTTACTCCTTACAATTTTATTTACAGTCAAAAAGTACTTATTTTTTGGAGATC
ACTTCATTCTATTTTCCCTTGCTATTACCAAACCAATTGAATTGCGCTGATGCCCAGTTTAATTTAAATA
GATCTGGCTCCGGTGCCCGTCAGTGGGCAGAGCGCACATCGCCCACAGTCCCCGAGAAGTTGGGGGGAGG
GGTCGGCAATTGAACCGGTGCCTAGAGAAGGTGGCGCGGGGTAAACTGGGAAAGTGATGTCGTGTACTGG
CTCCGCCTTTTTCCCGAGGGTGGGGGAGAACCGTATATAAGTGCAGTAGTCGCCGTGAACGTTCTTTTTC
GCAACGGGTTTGCCGCCAGAACACAGGTAAGTGCCGTGTGTGGTTCCCGCGGGCCTGGCCTCTTTACGGG
TTATGGCCCTTGCGTGCCTTGAATTACTTCCACCTGGCTCCAGTACGTGATTCTTGATCCCGAGCTGGAG
CCAGGGGCGGGCCTTGCGCTTTAGGAGCCCCTTCGCCTCGTGCTTGAGTTGAGGCCTGGCCTGGGCGCTG
GGGCCGCCGCGTGCGAATCTGGTGGCACCTTCGCGCCTGTCTCGCTGCTTTCGATAAGTCTCTAGCCATT
TAAAATTTTTGATGACCTGCTGCGACGCTTTTTTTCTGGCAAGATAGTCTTGTAAATGCGGGCCAGGATC
TGCACACTGGTATTTCGGTTTTTGGGGCCGCGGGCGGCGACGGGGCCCGTGCGTCCCAGCGCACATGTTC
GGCGAGGCGGGGCCTGCGAGCGCGGCCACCGAGAATCGGACGGGGGTAGTCTCAAGCTGGCCGGCCTGCT
CTGGTGCCTGGCCTCGCGCCGCCGTGTATCGCCCCGCCCTGGGCGGCAAGGCTGGCCCGGTCGGCACCAG
TTGCGTGAGCGGAAAGATGGCCGCTTCCCGGCCCTGCTCCAGGGGGCTCAAAATGGAGGACGCGGCGCTC
GGGAGAGCGGGCGGGTGAGTCACCCACACAAAGGAAAGGGGCCTTTCCGTCCTCAGCCGTCGCTTCATGT
GACTCCACGGAGTACCGGGCGCCGTCCAGGCACCTCGATTAGTTCTGGAGCTTTTGGAGTACGTCGTCTT
TAGGTTGGGGGGAGGGGTTTTATGCGATGGAGTTTCCCCACACTGAGTGGGTGGAGACTGAAGTTAGGCC
AGCTTGGCACTTGATGTAATTCTCCTTGGAATTTGCCCTTTTTGAGTTTGGATCTTGGTTCATTCTCAAG
CCTCAGACAGTGGTTCAAAGTTTTTTTCTTCCATTTCAGGTGTCGTGAGGATCCCCCGGGCTGCAGGAAT
TCGGCGCGCCACGCGTACCGATAGCTTCGAATTCTGCAGTCGACGATATCACTAGTCTCGAGCATTTTGG
CAAAGAATTCGGCATGGTGAGCAAGGGCGAGGAGCTGTTCACCGGGGTGGTGCCCATCCTGGTCGAGCTG
GACGGCGACGTAAACGGCCACAAGTTCAGCGTGTCCGGCGAGGGCGAGGGCGATGCCACCTACGGCAAGC
TGACCCTGAAGCTTCTATGCACCACCGGCAAGCTGCCCGTGCCCTGGCCCACCCTCGTGACCACCCTGGG
CTACGGCCTGCAGTGCTTCGCCCGCTACCCCGACCACATGAAGCAGCACGACTTCTTCAAGTCCGCCATG
CCCGAAGGCTACGTCCAGGAGCGCACCATCTTCTTCAAGGACGACGGCAACTACAAGACCCGCGCCGAGG
TGAAGTTCGAGGGCGACACCCTGGTGAACCGCATCGAGCTGAAGGGCATCGACTTCAAGGAGGACGGCAA
CATCCTGGGGCACAAGCTGGAGTACAACTACAACAGCCACAACGTCTATATCACCGCCGACAAGCAGAAG
AACGGCATCAAGGCCAACTTCAAGATCCGCCACAACATCGAGGACGGCGGCGTGCAGCTCGCCGACCACT
ACCAGCAGAACACCCCCATCGGCGACGGCCCCGTGCTGCTGCCCGACAACCACTACCTGAGCTACCAGTC
CGCCCTGTTCAAAGACCCCAACGAGAAGCGCGATCACATGGTCCTGCTGGAGTTCCTGACCGCCGCCGGG
ATCACTGAGGGCATGAACGAGCTGTACCTCGAGATGGCGGACGAGGAGAAGCTGCCGCCCGGCTGGGAGA
AGCGCATGAGCCGCAGCTCAGGCCGAGTGTACTACTTCAACCACATCACTAACGCCAGCCAGTGGGAGCG
GCCCAGCGGCAACAGCAGCAGTGGAGGCAAAAACGGGCAGGGGGAGCCTGCCAGGGGTACCAGTGCTGGT
GGTAGTGCTGGTGGTAGTGCTGGTGGTAGTGCTGGTGGTAGTGCTGGTGGTTCCGGCAGTGCTGGTGGTA
GTGCTGGTGGTAGTACCAGTGCTGGTGGTAGTGCTGGTGGTAGTGCTGGTGGTAGTGCTGGTGGTAGTGC
TGGTGGTTCCGGCAGTGCTGGTGGTAGTGCTGGTGGTAGTACCAGTGCTGGTGGTAGTGCTGGTGGTAGT
GCTGGTGGTAGTGCTGGTGGTAGTGCTGGTGGTTCCGGCAGTGCTGGTGGTAGTGCTGGTGGTAGTACCA
GTGCTGGTGGTAGTGCTGGTGGTAGTGCTGGTGGTAGTGCTGGTGGTAGTGCTGGTGGTTCCGGACCAGA
TGTCCCTAGAGCTCCAGTGGATCCAGCATGGCTGTCATTCCAATTTCCGGGCGGCCGCATGGTGAGTAAA
GGGGAAGAACTGTTTACTGGCGTGGTGCCAATTCTGGTCGAACTGGATGGAGATGTAAATGGGCATAAAT
TTAGTGTGTCTGGAGAAGGGGAAGGAGACGCTACATATGGGAAACTGACACTGAAATTTATTTGTACTAC
TGGAAAACTGCCTGTGCCTTGGCCTACACTCGTGACAACCCTGTCTTGGGGAGTGCAGTGTTTTGCCCGG
TATCCTGATCATATGAAACAGCATGATTTTTTCAAATCTGCCATGCCTGAGGGATATGTCCAGGAACGGA
CAATTTTCTTTAAAGATGATGGGAATTATAAAACACGGGCCGAAGTGAAATTTGAAGGGGATACACTGGT
GAATCGGATTGAACTGAAAGGAATTGATTTTAAAGAAGATGGGAATATTCTGGGCCATAAACTGGAATAT
AATTATTTCAGCGATAATGTCTACATTACAGCCGATAAACAGAAGAATGGGATTAAAGCCAATTTTAAAA
TTCGGCATAATATTGAAGATGGAGGGGTGCAGCTCGCCGATCATTATCAGCAGAATACACCTATTGGGGA
TGGGCCTGTGCTGCTGCCTGATAATCATTATCTGAGCACACAGTCTGCCCTGAGCAAGGACCCTAATGAA
AAGCGGGACCATATGGTCCTGCTGGAATTTCTGACTGCCGCCGGCATTACACTCGGGATGGATGAACTGT
CTAGACCTAAGAAGAAGCGTAAGGTGTAAGTCGACGGTCGAGTCGAGACGCTAGCCACCGGTCGTTAACA
TTAAGCTAGAACTATAGTGAGTCGTATTACGTAGATCCAGACATGATAAGATACATTGATGAGTTTGGAC
AAACCACAACTAGAATGCAGTGAAAAAAATGCTTTATTTGTGAAATTTGTGATGCTATTGCTTTATTTGT
AACCATTATAAGCTGCAATAAACAAGTTAACAACGCCGGCCATCGATATGTTTAAACTCAGGTTCAGGGG
GAGGTGTCGGGTAGGGGAGGCGCTTTTCCCAAGGCAGTCTGGAGCATGCGCTTTAGCAGCCCCGCTGGGC
ACTTGGCGCTACACAAGTGGCCTCTGGCCTCGCACACATTCCACATCCACCGGTAGGCGCCAACCGGCTC
CGTTCTTTGGTGGCCCCTTCGCGCCACCTTCTACTCCTCCCCTAGTCAGGAAGTTCCCCCCCGCCCCGCA
GCTCGCGTCGTGCAGGACGTGACAAATGGAAGTAGCACGTCTCACTAGTCTCGTGCAGATGGACAGCACC
GCTGAGCAATGGAAGCGGGTAGGCCTTTGGGGCAGCGGCCAATAGCAGCTTTGCTCCTTCGCTTTCTGGG
CTCAGAGGCTGGGAAGGGGTGGGTCCGGGGGCGGGCTCAGGGGCGGGCTCAGGGGCGGGGCGGGCGCCCG
AAGGTCCTCCGGAGGCCCGGCATTCTGCACGCTTCAAAAGCGCACGTCTGCCGCGCTGTTCTCCTCTTCC
TCATCTCCGGGCCTTTCGACCTGCAGCCTGTTGACAATTAATCATCGGCATAGTATATCGGCATAGTATA
ATACGACAAGGTGAGGAACTAAACCATGGCCAAGCCTTTGTCTCAAGAAGAATCCACCCTCATTGAAAGA
GCAACGGCTACAATCAACAGCATCCCCATCTCTGAAGACTACAGCGTCGCCAGCGCAGCTCTCTCTAGCG
ACGGCCGCATCTTCACTGGTGTCAATGTATATCATTTTACTGGGGGACCTTGTGCAGAACTCGTGGTGCT
GGGCACTGCTGCTGCTGCGGCAGCTGGCAACCTGACTTGTATCGTCGCGATCGGAAATGAGAACAGGGGC
ATCTTGAGCCCCTGCGGACGGTGCCGACAGGTGCTTCTCGATCTGCATCCTGGGATCAAAGCCATAGTGA
AGGACAGTGATGGACAGCCGACGGCAGTTGGGATTCGTGAATTGCTGCCCTCTGGTTATGTGTGGGAGGG
CTAACCCGGGAGATGGGGGAGGCTAACTGAGCTCTAGAGCTCGCTGATCAGCCTCGACTGTGCCTTCTAG
TTGCCAGCCATCTGTTGTTTGCCCCTCCCCCGTGCCTTCCTTGACCCTGGAAGGTGCCACTCCCACTGTC
CTTTCCTAATAAAATGAGGAAATTGCATCGCATTGTCTGAGTAGGTGTCATTCTATTCTGGGGGGTGGGG
TGGGGCAGGACAGCAAGGGGGAGGATTGGGAAGACAATAGCAGGCATGCTGGGGATGCGGTGGGCTCTAT
GGCTTCTGAGGTTAATTAAGCTTAAACAAGAATCTCTAGTTTTCTTTCTTGCTTTTACTTTTACTTCCTT
AATACTCAAGTACAATTTTAATGGAGTACTTTTTTACTTTTACTCAAGTAAGATTCTAGCCAGATACTTT
TACTTTTAATTGAGTAAAATTTTCCCTAAGTACTTGTACTTTCACTTGAGTAAAATTTTTGAGTACTTTT
TACACCTCTGCTCGACCATATGGGAGAGCTCCCAACGCGTTGGATGCATAGCTTGAGTATTCTATAGTGT
CACCTAAATAGCTTGGCGTAATCATGGTCATAGCTGTTTCCTGTGTGAAATTGTTATCCGCTCACAATTC
CACACAACATACGAGCCGGAAGCATAAAGTGTAAAGCCTGGGGTGCCTAATGAGTGAGCTAACTCACATT
AATTGCGTTGCGCTCACTGCCCGCTTTCCAGTCGGGAAACCTGTCGTGCCAGCTGCATTAATGAATCGGC
CAACGCGCGGGGAGAGGCGGTTTGCGTATTGGGCGCTCTTCCGCTTCCTCGCTCACTGACTCGCTGCGCT
CGGTCGTTCGGCTGCGGCGAGCGGTATCAGCTCACTCAAAGGCGGTAATACGGTTATCCACAGAATCAGG
GGATAACGCAGGAAAGAACATGTGAGCAAAAGGCCAGCAAAAGGCCAGGAACCGTAAAAAGGCCGCGTTG
CTGGCGTTTTTCCATAGGCTCCGCCCCCCTGACGAGCATCACAAAAATCGACGCTCAAGTCAGAGGTGGC
GAAACCCGACAGGACTATAAAGATACCAGGCGTTTCCCCCTGGAAGCTCCCTCGTGCGCTCTCCTGTTCC
GACCCTGCCGCTTACCGGATACCTGTCCGCCTTTCTCCCTTCGGGAAGCGTGGCGCTTTCTCATAGCTCA
CGCTGTAGGTATCTCAGTTCGGTGTAGGTCGTTCGCTCCAAGCTGGGCTGTGTGCACGAACCCCCCGTTC
AGCCCGACCGCTGCGCCTTATCCGGTAACTATCGTCTTGAGTCCAACCCGGTAAGACACGACTTATCGCC
ACTGGCAGCAGCCACTGGTAACAGGATTAGCAGAGCGAGGTATGTAGGCGGTGCTACAGAGTTCTTGAAG
TGGTGGCCTAACTACGGCTACACTAGAAGAACAGTATTTGGTATCTGCGCTCTGCTGAAGCCAGTTACCT
TCGGAAAAAGAGTTGGTAGCTCTTGATCCGGCAAACAAACCACCGCTGGTAGCGGTGGTTTTTTTGTTTG
CAAGCAGCAGATTACGCGCAGAAAAAAAGGATCTCAAGAAGATCCTTTGATCTTTTCTACGGGGTCTGAC
GCTCAGTGGAACGAAAACTCACGTTAAGGGATTTTGGTCATGAGATTATCAAAAAGGATCTTCACCTAGA
TCCTTTTAAATTAAAAATGAAGTTTTAAATCAATCTAAAGTATATATGAGTAAACTTGGTCTGACAGTTA
CCAATGCTTAATCAGTGAGGCACCTATCTCAGCGATCTGTCTATTTCGTTCATCCATAGTTGCCTGACTC
CCCGTCGTGTAGATAACTACGATACGGGAGGGCTTACCATCTGGCCCCAGTGCTGCAATGATACCGCGAG
ACCCACGCTCACCGGCTCCAGATTTATCAGCAATAAACCAGCCAGCCGGAAGGGCCGAGCGCAGAAGTGG
TCCTGCAACTTTATCCGCCTCCATCCAGTCTATTAATTGTTGCCGGGAAGCTAGAGTAAGTAGTTCGCCA
GTTAATAGTTTGCGCAACGTTGTTGCCATTGCTACAGGCATCGTGGTGTCACGCTCGTCGTTTGGTATGG
CTTCATTCAGCTCCGGTTCCCAACGATCAAGGCGAGTTACATGATCCCCCATGTTGTGCAAAAAAGCGGT
TAGCTCCTTCGGTCCTCCGATCGTTGTCAGAAGTAAGTTGGCCGCAGTGTTATCACTCATGGTTATGGCA
GCACTGCATAATTCTCTTACTGTCATGCCATCCGTAAGATGCTTTTCTGTGACTGGTGAGTACTCAACCA
AGTCATTCTGAGAATAGTGTATGCGGCGACCGAGTTGCTCTTGCCCGGCGTCAATACGGGATAATACCGC
GCCACATAGCAGAACTTTAAAAGTGCTCATCATTGGAAAACGTTCTTCGGGGCGAAAACTCTCAAGGATC
TTACCGCTGTTGAGATCCAGTTCGATGTAACCCACTCGTGCACCCAACTGATCTTCAGCATCTTTTACTT
TCACCAGCGTTTCTGGGTGAGCAAAAACAGGAAGGCAAAATGCCGCAAAAAAGGGAATAAGGGCGACACG
GAAATGTTGAATACTCATACTCTTCCTTTTTCAATATTATTGAAGCATTTATCAGGGTTATTGTCTCATG
AGCGGATACATATTTGAATGTATTTAGAAAAATAAACAAATAGGGGTTCCGCGCACATTTCCCCGAAAAG
TGCCACCTGATGCGGTGTGAAATACCGCACAGATGCGTAAGGAGAAAATACCGCATCAGGAAATTGTAAG
CGTTAATATTTTGTTAAAATTCGCGTTAAATTTTTGTTAAATCAGCTCATTTTTTAACCAATAGGCCGAA
ATCGGCAAAATCCCTTATAAATCAAAAGAATAGACCGAGATAGGGT
[37 nt withheld, positions 7747-7783]
AAAGAACGTGGACTCCAACGTCAAAGG
[49 nt withheld, positions 7811-7859]
T
[91 nt withheld, positions 7861-7951]
G
[124 nt withheld, positions 7953-8076]
CCATTCGCCATTCAGGCTGCGCAACTGTTGGGAAGGGCGATCGGTGCGGGCCTCTTCGCTATTACGCCAG
CTGGCGAAAGGGGGATGTGCTGCAAGGCGATTAAGTTGGGTAACGCCAGGGTTTTCCCAGTCACGACGTT
GTAAAACGACGGCCAGTGAATTGTAATACGACTCACTATA
