>Addgene plasmid #167827 | miniTol2 x EF1a_EKAREN4(TA) + PGK-blast | depositor partial sequence | sequence record 325722 | EKAREN4 control FRET biosensor + polyA
ATGGTGAGCAAGGGCGAGGAGCTGTTCACCGGGGTGGTGCCCATCCTGGTCGAGCTGGACGGCGACGTAA
ACGGCCACAAGTTCAGCGTGTCCGGCGAGGGCGAGGGCGATGCCACCTACGGCAAGCTGACCCTGAAGCT
TCTATGCACCACCGGCAAGCTGCCCGTGCCCTGGCCCACCCTCGTGACCACCCTGGGCTACGGCCTGCAG
TGCTTCGCCCGCTACCCCGACCACATGAAGCAGCACGACTTCTTCAAGTCCGCCATGCCCGAAGGCTACG
TCCAGGAGCGCACCATCTTCTTCAAGGACGACGGCAACTACAAGACCCGCGCCGAGGTGAAGTTCGAGGG
CGACACCCTGGTGAACCGCATCGAGCTGAAGGGCATCGACTTCAAGGAGGACGGCAACATCCTGGGGCAC
AAGCTGGAGTACAACTACAACAGCCACAACGTCTATATCACCGCCGACAAGCAGAAGAACGGCATCAAGG
CCAACTTCAAGATCCGCCACAACATCGAGGACGGCGGCGTGCAGCTCGCCGACCACTACCAGCAGAACAC
CCCCATCGGCGACGGCCCCGTGCTGCTGCCCGACAACCACTACCTGAGCTACCAGTCCGCCCTGTTCAAA
GACCCCAACGAGAAGCGCGATCACATGGTCCTGCTGGAGTTCCTGACCGCCGCCGGGATCACTGAGGGCA
TGAACGAGCTGTACCTCGAGATGGCGGACGAGGAGAAGCTGCCGCCCGGCTGGGAGAAGCGCATGAGCCG
CAGCTCAGGCCGAGTGTACTACTTCAACCACATCACTAACGCCAGCCAGTGGGAGCGGCCCAGCGGCAAC
AGCAGCAGTGGTGGCAAAAACGGGCAGGGGGAGCCTGCCAGGGGTACCAGTGCTGGTGGTAGTGCTGGTG
GTAGTGCTGGTGGTAGTGCTGGTGGTAGTGCTGGTGGTTCCGGCAGTGCTGGTGGTAGTGCTGGTGGTAG
TACCAGTGCTGGTGGTAGTGCTGGTGGTAGTGCTGGTGGTAGTGCTGGTGGTAGTGCTGGTGGTTCCGGC
AGTGCTGGTGGTAGTGCTGGTGGTAGTACCAGTGCTGGTGGTAGTGCTGGTGGTAGTGCTGGTGGTAGTG
CTGGTGGTAGTGCTGGTGGTTCCGGCAGTGCTGGTGGTAGTGCTGGTGGTAGTACCAGTGCTGGTGGTAG
TGCTGGTGGTAGTGCTGGTGGTAGTGCTGGTGGTAGTGCTGGTGGTTCCGGACCAGATGTCCCTAGAGCT
CCAGTGGATCCAGCATGGCTGTCATTCCAATTTCCGGGCGGCCGCATGGTGAGTAAAGGGGAAGAACTGT
TTACTGGCGTGGTGCCAATTCTGGTCGAACTGGATGGAGATGTAAATGGGCATAAATTTAGTGTGTCTGG
AGAAGGGGAAGGAGACGCTACATATGGGAAACTGACACTGAAATTTATTTGTACTACTGGAAAACTGCCT
GTGCCTTGGCCTACACTCGTGACAACCCTGTCTTGGGGAGTGCAGTGTTTTGCCCGGTATCCTGATCATA
TGAAACAGCATGATTTTTTCAAATCTGCCATGCCTGAGGGATATGTCCAGGAACGGACAATTTTCTTTAA
AGATGATGGGAATTATAAAACACGGGCCGAAGTGAAATTTGAAGGGGATACACTGGTGAATCGGATTGAA
CTGAAAGGAATTGATTTTAAAGAAGATGGGAATATTCTGGGCCATAAACTGGAATATAATTATTTCAGCG
ATAATGTCTACATTACAGCCGATAAACAGAAGAATGGGATTAAAGCCAATTTTAAAATTCGGCATAATAT
TGAAGATGGAGGGGTGCAGCTCGCCGATCATTATCAGCAGAATACACCTATTGGGGATGGGCCTGTGCTG
CTGCCTGATAATCATTATCTGAGCACACAGTCTGCCCTGAGCAAGGACCCTAATGAAAAGCGGGACCATA
TGGTCCTGCTGGAATTTCTGACTGCCGCCGGCATTACACTCGGGATGGATGAACTGTCTAGACCTAAGAA
GAAGCGTAAGGTGTAAGTCGACGGTCGAGTCGAGACGCTAGCCACCGGTCGTTAACATTAAGCTAGAACT
ATAGTGAGTCGTATTACGTAGATCCAGACATGATAAGATACATTGATGAGTTTGGACAAACCACAACTAG
AATGCAGTGAAAAAAATGCTTTATTTGTGAAATTTGTGATGCTATTGCTTTATTTGTAACCATTATAAGC
TGCAATAAACAAGTTAACAACGCCGGC
