>Addgene plasmid #167827 | miniTol2 x EF1a_EKAREN4(TA) + PGK-blast | depositor partial sequence | sequence record 325723 | the resistance cassette PGK-blast + polyA
TTTAATTCTCGGGTAGGGGAGGCGCTTTTCCCAAGGCAGTCTGGAGCATGCGCTTTAGCAGCCCCGCTGG
GCACTTGGCGCTACACAAGTGGCCTCTGGCCTCGCACACATTCCACATCCACCGGTAGGCGCCAACCGGC
TCCGTTCTTTGGTGGCCCCTTCGCGCCACCTTCTACTCCTCCCCTAGTCAGGAAGTTCCCCCCCGCCCCG
CAGCTCGCGTCGTGCAGGACGTGACAAATGGAAGTAGCACGTCTCACTAGTCTCGTGCAGATGGACAGCA
CCGCTGAGCAATGGAAGCGGGTAGGCCTTTGGGGCAGCGGCCAATAGCAGCTTTGCTCCTTCGCTTTCTG
GGCTCAGAGGCTGGGAAGGGGTGGGTCCGGGGGCGGGCTCAGGGGCGGGCTCAGGGGCGGGGCGGGCGCC
CGAAGGTCCTCCGGAGGCCCGGCATTCTGCACGCTTCAAAAGCGCACGTCTGCCGCGCTGTTCTCCTCTT
CCTCATCTCCGGGCCTTTCGACCTGCAGCCTGTTGACAATTAATCATCGGCATAGTATATCGGCATAGTA
TAATACGACAAGGTGAGGAACTAAACCATGGCCAAGCCTTTGTCTCAAGAAGAATCCACCCTCATTGAAA
GAGCAACGGCTACAATCAACAGCATCCCCATCTCTGAAGACTACAGCGTCGCCAGCGCAGCTCTCTCTAG
CGACGGCCGCATCTTCACTGGTGTCAATGTATATCATTTTACTGGGGGACCTTGTGCAGAACTCGTGGTG
CTGGGCACTGCTGCTGCTGCGGCAGCTGGCAACCTGACTTGTATCGTCGCGATCGGAAATGAGAACAGGG
GCATCTTGAGCCCCTGCGGACGGTGCCGACAGGTGCTTCTCGATCTGCATCCTGGGATCAAAGCCATAGT
GAAGGACAGTGATGGACAGCCGACGGCAGTTGGGATTCGTGAATTGCTGCCCTCTGGTTATGTGTGGGAG
GGCTAACCCGGGAGATGGGGGAGGCTAACTGAGCTCTAGAGCTCGCTGATCAGCCTCGACTGTGCCTTCT
AGTTGCCAGCCATCTGTTGTTTGCCCCTCCCCCGTGCCTTCCTTGACCCTGGAAGGTGCCACTCCCACTG
TCCTTTCCTAATAAAATGAGGAAATTGCATCGCATTGTCTGAGTAGGTGTCATTCTATTCTGGGGGGTGG
GGTGGGGCAGGACAGCAAGGGGGAGGATTGGGAAGACAATAGCAGGCATGCTGGGGATGCGGTGGGCTCT
ATGGCTTCTGAGGTTAAT
